>Addgene plasmid #187333 | pJT257 Lenti pEF-dCas9-3XFLAG-Z+F-T2A-tagBFP-P2A-Blast | addgene full sequence | sequence record 373286 | Addgene NGS Result
GATCTCCCGATCCCCTATGGTGCACTCTCAGTACAATCTGCTCTGATGCCGCATAGTTAAGCCAGTATCT
GCTCCCTGCTTGTGTGTTGGAGGTCGCTGAGTAGTGCGCGAGCAAAATTTAAGCTACAACAAGGCAAGGC
TTGACCGACAATTGCATGAAGAATCTGCTTAGGGTTAGGCGTTTTGCGCTGCTTCGCGATGTACGGGCCA
GATATACGCGTTGACATTGATTATTGACTAGTTATTAATAGTAATCAATTACGGGGTCATTAGTTCATAG
CCCATATATGGAGTTCCGCGTTACATAACTTACGGTAAATGGCCCGCCTGGCTGACCGCCCAACGACCCC
CGCCCATTGACGTCAATAATGACGTATGTTCCCATAGTAACGCCAATAGGGACTTTCCATTGACGTCAAT
GGGTGGAGTATTTACGGTAAACTGCCCACTTGGCAGTACATCAAGTGTATCATATGCCAAGTACGCCCCC
TATTGACGTCAATGACGGTAAATGGCCCGCCTGGCATTATGCCCAGTACATGACCTTATGGGACTTTCCT
ACTTGGCAGTACATCTACGTATTAGTCATCGCTATTACCATGGTGATGCGGTTTTGGCAGTACATCAATG
GGCGTGGATAGCGGTTTGACTCACGGGGATTTCCAAGTCTCCACCCCATTGACGTCAATGGGAGTTTGTT
TTGGCACCAAAATCAACGGGACTTTCCAAAATGTCGTAACAACTCCGCCCCATTGACGCAAATGGGCGGT
AGGCGTGTACGGTGGGAGGTCTATATAAGCAGCGCGTTTTGCCTGTACTGGGTCTCTCTGGTTAGACCAG
ATCTGAGCCTGGGAGCTCTCTGGCTAACTAGGGAACCCACTGCTTAAGCCTCAATAAAGCTTGCCTTGAG
TGCTTCAAGTAGTGTGTGCCCGTCTGTTGTGTGACTCTGGTAACTAGAGATCCCTCAGACCCTTTTAGTC
AGTGTGGAAAATCTCTAGCAGTGGCGCCCGAACAGGGACTTGAAAGCGAAAGGGAAACCAGAGGAGCTCT
CTCGACGCAGGACTCGGCTTGCTGAAGCGCGCACGGCAAGAGGCGAGGGGCGGCGACTGGTGAGTACGCC
AAAAATTTTGACTAGCGGAGGCTAGAAGGAGAGAGATGGGTGCGAGAGCGTCAGTATTAAGCGGGGGAGA
ATTAGATCGCGATGGGAAAAAATTCGGTTAAGGCCAGGGGGAAAGAAAAAATATAAATTAAAACATATAG
TATGGGCAAGCAGGGAGCTAGAACGATTCGCAGTTAATCCTGGCCTGTTAGAAACATCAGAAGGCTGTAG
ACAAATACTGGGACAGCTACAACCATCCCTTCAGACAGGATCAGAAGAACTTAGATCATTATATAATACA
GTAGCAACCCTCTATTGTGTGCATCAAAGGATAGAGATAAAAGACACCAAGGAAGCTTTAGACAAGATAG
AGGAAGAGCAAAACAAAAGTAAGACCACCGCACAGCAAGCGGCCGCTGATCTTCAGACCTGGAGGAGGAG
ATATGAGGGACAATTGGAGAAGTGAATTATATAAATATAAAGTAGTAAAAATTGAACCATTAGGAGTAGC
ACCCACCAAGGCAAAGAGAAGAGTGGTGCAGAGAGAAAAAAGAGCAGTGGGAATAGGAGCTTTGTTCCTT
GGGTTCTTGGGAGCAGCAGGAAGCACTATGGGCGCAGCGTCAATGACGCTGACGGTACAGGCCAGACAAT
TATTGTCTGGTATAGTGCAGCAGCAGAACAATTTGCTGAGGGCTATTGAGGCGCAACAGCATCTGTTGCA
ACTCACAGTCTGGGGCATCAAGCAGCTCCAGGCAAGAATCCTGGCTGTGGAAAGATACCTAAAGGATCAA
CAGCTCCTGGGGATTTGGGGTTGCTCTGGAAAACTCATTTGCACCACTGCTGTGCCTTGGAATGCTAGTT
GGAGTAATAAATCTCTGGAACAGATTTGGAATCACACGACCTGGATGGAGTGGGACAGAGAAATTAACAA
TTACACAAGCTTAATACACTCCTTAATTGAAGAATCGCAAAACCAGCAAGAAAAGAATGAACAAGAATTA
TTGGAATTAGATAAATGGGCAAGTTTGTGGAATTGGTTTAACATAACAAATTGGCTGTGGTATATAAAAT
TATTCATAATGATAGTAGGAGGCTTGGTAGGTTTAAGAATAGTTTTTGCTGTACTTTCTATAGTGAATAG
AGTTAGGCAGGGATATTCACCATTATCGTTTCAGACCCACCTCCCAACCCCGAGGGGACCCGACAGGCCC
GAAGGAATAGAAGAAGAAGGTGGAGAGAGAGACAGAGACAGATCCATTCGATTAGTGAACGGATCGGCAC
TGCGTGCGCCAATTCTGCAGACAAATGGCAGTATTCATCCACAATTTTAAAAGAAAAGGGGGGATTGGGG
GGTACAGTGCAGGGGAAAGAATAGTAGACATAATAGCAACAGACATACAAACTAAAGAATTACAAAAACA
AATTACAAAAATTCAAAATTTTCGGGTTTATTACAGGGACAGCAGAGATCCAGTTTGGTTAATTAGCTAG
CTGCAAAGATGGATAAAGTTTTAAACAGAGAGGAATCTTTGCAGCTAATGGACCTTCTAGGTCTTGAAAG
GAGTGGGAATTGGCTCCGGTGCCCGTCAGTGGGCAGAGCGCACATCGCCCACAGTCCCCGAGAAGTTGGG
GGGAGGGGTCGGCAATTGAACCGGTGCCTAGAGAAGGTGGCGCGGGGTAAACTGGGAAAGTGATGTCGTG
TACTGGCTCCGCCTTTTTCCCGAGGGTGGGGGAGAACCGTATATAAGTGCAGTAGTCGCCGTGAACGTTC
TTTTTCGCAACGGGTTTGCCGCCAGAACACAGGTAAGTGCCGTGTGTGGTTCCCGCGGGCCTGGCCTCTT
TACGGGTTATGGCCCTTGCGTGCCTTGAATTACTTCCACCTGGCTGCAGTACGTGATTCTTGATCCCGAG
CTTCGGGTTGGAAGTGGGTGGGAGAGTTCGAGGCCTTGCGCTTAAGGAGCCCCTTCGCCTCGTGCTTGAG
TTGAGGCCTGGCCTGGGCGCTGGGGCCGCCGCGTGCGAATCTGGTGGCACCTTCGCGCCTGTCTCGCTGC
TTTCGATAAGTCTCTAGCCATTTAAAATTTTTGATGACCTGCTGCGACGCTTTTTTTCTGGCAAGATAGT
CTTGTAAATGCGGGCCAAGATCTGCACACTGGTATTTCGGTTTTTGGGGCCGCGGGCGGCGACGGGGCCC
GTGCGTCCCAGCGCACATGTTCGGCGAGGCGGGGCCTGCGAGCGCGGCCACCGAGAATCGGACGGGGGTA
GTCTCAAGCTGGCCGGCCTGCTCTGGTGCCTGGCCTCGCGCCGCCGTGTATCGCCCCGCCCTGGGCGGCA
AGGCTGGCCCGGTCGGCACCAGTTGCGTGAGCGGAAAGATGGCCGCTTCCCGGCCCTGCTGCAGGGAGCT
CAAAATGGAGGACGCGGCGCTCGGGAGAGCGGGCGGGTGAGTCACCCACACAAAGGAAAAGGGCCTTTCC
GTCCTCAGCCGTCGCTTCATGTGACTCCACGGAGTACCGGGCGCCGTCCAGGCACCTCGATTAGTTCTCG
AGCTTTTGGAGTACGTCGTCTTTAGGTTGGGGGGAGGGGTTTTATGCGATGGAGTTTCCCCACACTGAGT
GGGTGGAGACTGAAGTTAGGCCAGCTTGGCACTTGATGTAATTCTCCTTGGAATTTGCCCTTTTTGAGTT
TGGATCTTGGTTCATTCTCAAGCCTCAGACAGTGGTTCAAAGTTTTTTTCTTCCATTTCAGGTGTCGTGA
CGTACGGCCACCATGAAAAGGCCGGCGGCCACGAAAAAGGCCGGCCAGGCAAAAAAGAAAAAGGACAAGA
AGTACAGCATCGGCCTGGCCATCGGCACCAACTCTGTGGGCTGGGCCGTGATCACCGACGAGTACAAGGT
GCCCAGCAAGAAATTCAAGGTGCTGGGCAACACCGACCGGCACAGCATCAAGAAGAACCTGATCGGAGCC
CTGCTGTTCGACAGCGGCGAAACAGCCGAGGCCACCCGGCTGAAGAGAACCGCCAGAAGAAGATACACCA
GACGGAAGAACCGGATCTGCTATCTGCAAGAGATCTTCAGCAACGAGATGGCCAAGGTGGACGACAGCTT
CTTCCACAGACTGGAAGAGTCCTTCCTGGTGGAAGAGGATAAGAAGCACGAGCGGCACCCCATCTTCGGC
AACATCGTGGACGAGGTGGCCTACCACGAGAAGTACCCCACCATCTACCACCTGAGAAAGAAACTGGTGG
ACAGCACCGACAAGGCCGACCTGCGGCTGATCTATCTGGCCCTGGCCCACATGATCAAGTTCCGGGGCCA
CTTCCTGATCGAGGGCGACCTGAACCCCGACAACAGCGACGTGGACAAGCTGTTCATCCAGCTGGTGCAG
ACCTACAACCAGCTGTTCGAGGAAAACCCCATCAACGCCAGCGGCGTGGACGCCAAGGCCATCCTGTCTG
CCAGACTGAGCAAGAGCAGACGGCTGGAAAATCTGATCGCCCAGCTGCCCGGCGAGAAGAAGAATGGCCT
GTTCGGCAACCTGATTGCCCTGAGCCTGGGCCTGACCCCCAACTTCAAGAGCAACTTCGACCTGGCCGAG
GATGCCAAACTGCAGCTGAGCAAGGACACCTACGACGACGACCTGGACAACCTGCTGGCCCAGATCGGCG
ACCAGTACGCCGACCTGTTTCTGGCCGCCAAGAACCTGTCCGACGCCATCCTGCTGAGCGACATCCTGAG
AGTGAACACCGAGATCACCAAGGCCCCCCTGAGCGCCTCTATGATCAAGAGATACGACGAGCACCACCAG
GACCTGACCCTGCTGAAAGCTCTCGTGCGGCAGCAGCTGCCTGAGAAGTACAAAGAGATTTTCTTCGACC
AGAGCAAGAACGGCTACGCCGGCTACATTGACGGCGGAGCCAGCCAGGAAGAGTTCTACAAGTTCATCAA
GCCCATCCTGGAAAAGATGGACGGCACCGAGGAACTGCTCGTGAAGCTGAACAGAGAGGACCTGCTGCGG
AAGCAGCGGACCTTCGACAACGGCAGCATCCCCCACCAGATCCACCTGGGAGAGCTGCACGCCATTCTGC
GGCGGCAGGAAGATTTTTACCCATTCCTGAAGGACAACCGGGAAAAGATCGAGAAGATCCTGACCTTCCG
CATCCCCTACTACGTGGGCCCTCTGGCCAGGGGAAACAGCAGATTCGCCTGGATGACCAGAAAGAGCGAG
GAAACCATCACCCCCTGGAACTTCGAGGAAGTGGTGGACAAGGGCGCTTCCGCCCAGAGCTTCATCGAGC
GGATGACCAACTTCGATAAGAACCTGCCCAACGAGAAGGTGCTGCCCAAGCACAGCCTGCTGTACGAGTA
CTTCACCGTGTATAACGAGCTGACCAAAGTGAAATACGTGACCGAGGGAATGAGAAAGCCCGCCTTCCTG
AGCGGCGAGCAGAAAAAGGCCATCGTGGACCTGCTGTTCAAGACCAACCGGAAAGTGACCGTGAAGCAGC
TGAAAGAGGACTACTTCAAGAAAATCGAGTGCTTCGACTCCGTGGAAATCTCCGGCGTGGAAGATCGGTT
CAACGCCTCCCTGGGCACATACCACGATCTGCTGAAAATTATCAAGGACAAGGACTTCCTGGACAATGAG
GAAAACGAGGACATTCTGGAAGATATCGTGCTGACCCTGACACTGTTTGAGGACAGAGAGATGATCGAGG
AACGGCTGAAAACCTATGCCCACCTGTTCGACGACAAAGTGATGAAGCAGCTGAAGCGGCGGAGATACAC
CGGCTGGGGCAGGCTGAGCCGGAAGCTGATCAACGGCATCCGGGACAAGCAGTCCGGCAAGACAATCCTG
GATTTCCTGAAGTCCGACGGCTTCGCCAACAGAAACTTCATGCAGCTGATCCACGACGACAGCCTGACCT
TTAAAGAGGACATCCAGAAAGCCCAGGTGTCCGGCCAGGGCGATAGCCTGCACGAGCACATTGCCAATCT
GGCCGGCAGCCCCGCCATTAAGAAGGGCATCCTGCAGACAGTGAAGGTGGTGGACGAGCTCGTGAAAGTG
ATGGGCCGGCACAAGCCCGAGAACATCGTGATCGAAATGGCCAGAGAGAACCAGACCACCCAGAAGGGAC
AGAAGAACAGCCGCGAGAGAATGAAGCGGATCGAAGAGGGCATCAAAGAGCTGGGCAGCCAGATCCTGAA
AGAACACCCCGTGGAAAACACCCAGCTGCAGAACGAGAAGCTGTACCTGTACTACCTGCAGAATGGGCGG
GATATGTACGTGGACCAGGAACTGGACATCAACCGGCTGTCCGACTACGATGTGGACCACATCGTGCCTC
AGAGCTTTCTGAAGGACGACTCCATCGACAACAAGGTGCTGACCAGAAGCGACAAGGCCCGGGGCAAGAG
CGACAACGTGCCCTCCGAAGAGGTCGTGAAGAAGATGAAGAACTACTGGCGGCAGCTGCTGAACGCCAAG
CTGATTACCCAGAGAAAGTTCGACAATCTGACCAAGGCCGAGAGAGGCGGCCTGAGCGAACTGGATAAGG
CCGGCTTCATCAAGAGACAGCTGGTGGAAACCCGGCAGATCACAAAGCACGTGGCACAGATCCTGGACTC
CCGGATGAACACTAAGTACGACGAGAATGACAAGCTGATCCGGGAAGTGAAAGTGATCACCCTGAAGTCC
AAGCTGGTGTCCGATTTCCGGAAGGATTTCCAGTTTTACAAAGTGCGCGAGATCAACAACTACCACCACG
CCCACGACGCCTACCTGAACGCCGTCGTGGGAACCGCCCTGATCAAAAAGTACCCTAAGCTGGAAAGCGA
GTTCGTGTACGGCGACTACAAGGTGTACGACGTGCGGAAGATGATCGCCAAGAGCGAGCAGGAAATCGGC
AAGGCTACCGCCAAGTACTTCTTCTACAGCAACATCATGAACTTTTTCAAGACCGAGATTACCCTGGCCA
ACGGCGAGATCCGGAAGCGGCCTCTGATCGAGACAAACGGCGAAACCGGGGAGATCGTGTGGGATAAGGG
CCGGGATTTTGCCACCGTGCGGAAAGTGCTGAGCATGCCCCAAGTGAATATCGTGAAAAAGACCGAGGTG
CAGACAGGCGGCTTCAGCAAAGAGTCTATCCTGCCCAAGAGGAACAGCGATAAGCTGATCGCCAGAAAGA
AGGACTGGGACCCTAAGAAGTACGGCGGCTTCGACAGCCCCACCGTGGCCTATTCTGTGCTGGTGGTGGC
CAAAGTGGAAAAGGGCAAGTCCAAGAAACTGAAGAGTGTGAAAGAGCTGCTGGGGATCACCATCATGGAA
AGAAGCAGCTTCGAGAAGAATCCCATCGACTTTCTGGAAGCCAAGGGCTACAAAGAAGTGAAAAAGGACC
TGATCATCAAGCTGCCTAAGTACTCCCTGTTCGAGCTGGAAAACGGCCGGAAGAGAATGCTGGCCTCTGC
CGGCGAACTGCAGAAGGGAAACGAACTGGCCCTGCCCTCCAAATATGTGAACTTCCTGTACCTGGCCAGC
CACTATGAGAAGCTGAAGGGCTCCCCCGAGGATAATGAGCAGAAACAGCTGTTTGTGGAACAGCACAAGC
ACTACCTGGACGAGATCATCGAGCAGATCAGCGAGTTCTCCAAGAGAGTGATCCTGGCCGACGCTAATCT
GGACAAAGTGCTGTCCGCCTACAACAAGCACCGGGATAAGCCCATCAGAGAGCAGGCCGAGAATATCATC
CACCTGTTTACCCTGACCAATCTGGGAGCCCCTGCCGCCTTCAAGTACTTTGACACCACCATCGACCGGA
AGAGGTACACCAGCACCAAAGAGGTGCTGGACGCCACCCTGATCCACCAGAGCATCACCGGCCTGTACGA
GACACGGATCGACCTGTCTCAGCTGGGAGGCGACAGCGCTGGAGGAGGTGGAAGCGGAGGAGGAGGAAGC
GGAGGAGGAGGTAGCGGACCTAAGAAAAAGAGGAAGGTGGCGGCCGCTGGATCCGACTACAAAGACCATG
ACGGTGATTATAAAGATCATGACATCGACTACAAGGATGACGATGACAAGGGTGGATCCGGATCAGGCTC
CTTCGTGACCCTGAAGGACGTGGGCATGGACTTCACCCTGGGCGACTGGGAGCAGCTGGGCCTGGAGCAG
GGCGACACCTTCTGGGACACCGCCCTGGACAACTGCCAGGACCTGTTCCTGCTGGACCCCCCCGGAGGAG
GAGGTAGCGGACACGAGAAGTTCCCCAGCGACCTGGACCTGGACATGTTCAACGGCAGCCTGGAGTGCGA
CATGGAGAGCATCATCAGAAGCGAGCTGATGGACGCCGACGGCCTGGACTTCAACTTCGACAGCGGATCT
GGAGAGGGAAGGGGAAGCCTCCTAACTTGCGGAGATGTCGAGGAGAATCCTGGCCCAATGGTTAGTAAGG
GAGAGGAGTTGATAAAAGAGAATATGCACATGAAACTGTATATGGAAGGGACAGTGGACAACCATCACTT
CAAGTGCACCTCTGAGGGAGAAGGAAAGCCATACGAAGGCACCCAGACTATGCGAATTAAGGTCGTGGAG
GGAGGGCCTCTCCCCTTCGCCTTCGATATTCTTGCAACATCTTTCCTCTACGGGAGCAAAACCTTCATCA
ATCACACACAAGGCATACCTGACTTTTTTAAGCAGAGTTTTCCAGAGGGCTTTACCTGGGAGCGTGTGAC
TACATACGAAGATGGGGGTGTGCTGACGGCTACACAGGATACTTCACTTCAGGACGGTTGTCTGATCTAC
AACGTCAAGATCAGGGGGGTCAATTTCACCTCGAATGGACCAGTAATGCAAAAAAAGACCCTGGGATGGG
AAGCTTTTACTGAAACTCTCTATCCCGCCGACGGCGGCCTCGAAGGCAGAAACGATATGGCTTTGAAGCT
GGTTGGCGGGTCCCATCTAATTGCCAATGCCAAAACCACATATAGGAGCAAAAAGCCTGCAAAGAACCTG
AAGATGCCGGGTGTGTACTATGTTGACTATAGATTAGAGCGGATCAAAGAGGCAAATAACGAAACGTACG
TGGAGCAGCACGAGGTAGCCGTGGCGCGCTACTGCGATTTACCCTCCAAACTGGGCCATAAACTGAACTG
TACAGGAAGCGGAGCTACTAACTTCAGCCTGCTGAAGCAGGCTGGCGACGTGGAAGAAAACCCAGGACCT
ATGGCCAAGCCTTTGTCTCAAGAAGAATCCACCCTCATTGAAAGAGCAACGGCTACAATCAACAGCATCC
CCATCTCTGAAGACTACAGCGTCGCCAGCGCAGCTCTCTCTAGCGACGGCCGCATCTTCACTGGTGTCAA
TGTATATCATTTTACTGGGGGACCTTGTGCAGAACTCGTGGTGCTGGGCACTGCTGCTGCTGCGGCAGCT
GGCAACCTGACTTGTATCGTCGCGATCGGAAATGAGAACAGGGGCATCTTGAGCCCCTGCGGACGGTGCC
GACAGGTGCTTCTCGATCTGCATCCTGGGATCAAAGCCATAGTGAAGGACAGTGATGGACAGCCGACGGC
AGTTGGGATTCGTGAATTGCTGCCCTCTGGTTATGTGTGGGAGGGCTAAGAATTCGATATCAAGCTTATC
GGTAATCAACCTCTGGATTACAAAATTTGTGAAAGATTGACTGGTATTCTTAACTATGTTGCTCCTTTTA
CGCTATGTGGATACGCTGCTTTAATGCCTTTGTATCATGCTATTGCTTCCCGTATGGCTTTCATTTTCTC
CTCCTTGTATAAATCCTGGTTGCTGTCTCTTTATGAGGAGTTGTGGCCCGTTGTCAGGCAACGTGGCGTG
GTGTGCACTGTGTTTGCTGACGCAACCCCCACTGGTTGGGGCATTGCCACCACCTGTCAGCTCCTTTCCG
GGACTTTCGCTTTCCCCCTCCCTATTGCCACGGCGGAACTCATCGCCGCCTGCCTTGCCCGCTGCTGGAC
AGGGGCTCGGCTGTTGGGCACTGACAATTCCGTGGTGTTGTCGGGGAAATCATCGTCCTTTCCTTGGCTG
CTCGCCTGTGTTGCCACCTGGATTCTGCGCGGGACGTCCTTCTGCTACGTCCCTTCGGCCCTCAATCCAG
CGGACCTTCCTTCCCGCGGCCTGCTGCCGGCTCTGCGGCCTCTTCCGCGTCTTCGCCTTCGCCCTCAGAC
GAGTCGGATCTCCCTTTGGGCCGCCTCCCCGCATCGATACCGTCGACCTCGAGACCTAGAAAAACATGGA
GCAATCACAAGTAGCAATACAGCAGCTACCAATGCTGATTGTGCCTGGCTAGAAGCACAAGAGGAGGAGG
AGGTGGGTTTTCCAGTCACACCTCAGGTACCTTTAAGACCAATGACTTACAAGGCAGCTGTAGATCTTAG
CCACTTTTTAAAAGAAAAGGGGGGACTGGAAGGGCTAATTCACTCCCAACGAAGACAAGATATCCTTGAT
CTGTGGATCTACCACACACAAGGCTACTTCCCTGATTGGCAGAACTACACACCAGGGCCAGGGATCAGAT
ATCCACTGACCTTTGGATGGTGCTACAAGCTAGTACCAGTTGAGCAAGAGAAGGTAGAAGAAGCCAATGA
AGGAGAGAACACCCGCTTGTTACACCCTGTGAGCCTGCATGGGATGGATGACCCGGAGAGAGAAGTATTA
GAGTGGAGGTTTGACAGCCGCCTAGCATTTCATCACATGGCCCGAGAGCTGCATCCGGACTGTACTGGGT
CTCTCTGGTTAGACCAGATCTGAGCCTGGGAGCTCTCTGGCTAACTAGGGAACCCACTGCTTAAGCCTCA
ATAAAGCTTGCCTTGAGTGCTTCAAGTAGTGTGTGCCCGTCTGTTGTGTGACTCTGGTAACTAGAGATCC
CTCAGACCCTTTTAGTCAGTGTGGAAAATCTCTAGCAGGGCCCGTTTAAACCCGCTGATCAGCCTCGACT
GTGCCTTCTAGTTGCCAGCCATCTGTTGTTTGCCCCTCCCCCGTGCCTTCCTTGACCCTGGAAGGTGCCA
CTCCCACTGTCCTTTCCTAATAAAATGAGGAAATTGCATCGCATTGTCTGAGTAGGTGTCATTCTATTCT
GGGGGGTGGGGTGGGGCAGGACAGCAAGGGGGAGGATTGGGAAGACAATAGCAGGCATGCTGGGGATGCG
GTGGGCTCTATGGCTTCTGAGGCGGAAAGAACCAGCTGGGGCTCTAGGGGGTATCCCC
[124 nt withheld, positions 11329-11452]
C
[91 nt withheld, positions 11454-11544]
A
[49 nt withheld, positions 11546-11594]
CCTTTGACGTTGGAGTCCACGTTCTTT
[37 nt withheld, positions 11622-11658]
ACCCTATCTCGGTCTATTCTTTTGATTTATAAGGGATTTTGCCGATTTCGGCCTATTGGTTAAAAAATGA
GCTGATTTAACAAAAATTTAACGCGAATTAATTCTGTGGAATGTGTGTCAGTTAGGGTGTGGAAAGTCCC
CAGGCTCCCCAGCAGGCAGAAGTATGCAAAGCATGCATCTCAATTAGTCAGCAACCAGGTGTGGAAAGTC
CCCAGGCTCCCCAGCAGGCAGAAGTATGCAAAGCATGCATCTCAATTAGTCAGCAACCATAGTCCCGCCC
CTAACTCCGCCCATCCCGCCCCTAACTCCGCCCAGTTCCGCCCATTCTCCGCCCCATGGCTGACTAATTT
TTTTTATTTATGCAGAGGCCGAGGCCGCCTCTGCCTCTGAGCTATTCCAGAAGTAGTGAGGAGGCTTTTT
TGGAGGCCTAGGCTTTTGCAAAAAGCTCCCGGGAGCTTGTATATCCATTTTCGGATCTGATCAGCACGTG
TTGACAATTAATCATCGGCATAGTATATCGGCATAGTATAATACGACAAGGTGAGGAACTAAACCATGGC
CAAGTTGACCAGTGCCGTTCCGGTGCTCACCGCGCGCGACGTCGCCGGAGCGGTCGAGTTCTGGACCGAC
CGGCTCGGGTTCTCCCGGGACTTCGTGGAGGACGACTTCGCCGGTGTGGTCCGGGACGACGTGACCCTGT
TCATCAGCGCGGTCCAGGACCAGGTGGTGCCGGACAACACCCTGGCCTGGGTGTGGGTGCGCGGCCTGGA
CGAGCTGTACGCCGAGTGGTCGGAGGTCGTGTCCACGAACTTCCGGGACGCCTCCGGGCCGGCCATGACC
GAGATCGGCGAGCAGCCGTGGGGGCGGGAGTTCGCCCTGCGCGACCCGGCCGGCAACTGCGTGCACTTCG
TGGCCGAGGAGCAGGACTGACACGTGCTACGAGATTTCGATTCCACCGCCGCCTTCTATGAAAGGTTGGG
CTTCGGAATCGTTTTCCGGGACGCCGGCTGGATGATCCTCCAGCGCGGGGATCTCATGCTGGAGTTCTTC
GCCCACCCCAACTTGTTTATTGCAGCTTATAATGGTTACAAATAAAGCAATAGCATCACAAATTTCACAA
ATAAAGCATTTTTTTCACTGCATTCTAGTTGTGGTTTGTCCAAACTCATCAATGTATCTTATCATGTCTG
TATACCGTCGACCTCTAGCTAGAGCTTGGCGTAATCATGGTCATAGCTGTTTCCTGTGTGAAATTGTTAT
CCGCTCACAATTCCACACAACATACGAGCCGGAAGCATAAAGTGTAAAGCCTGGGGTGCCTAATGAGTGA
GCTAACTCACATTAATTGCGTTGCGCTCACTGCCCGCTTTCCAGTCGGGAAACCTGTCGTGCCAGCTGCA
TTAATGAATCGGCCAACGCGCGGGGAGAGGCGGTTTGCGTATTGGGCGCTCTTCCGCTTCCTCGCTCACT
GACTCGCTGCGCTCGGTCGTTCGGCTGCGGCGAGCGGTATCAGCTCACTCAAAGGCGGTAATACGGTTAT
CCACAGAATCAGGGGATAACGCAGGAAAGAACATGTGAGCAAAAGGCCAGCAAAAGGCCAGGAACCGTAA
AAAGGCCGCGTTGCTGGCGTTTTTCCATAGGCTCCGCCCCCCTGACGAGCATCACAAAAATCGACGCTCA
AGTCAGAGGTGGCGAAACCCGACAGGACTATAAAGATACCAGGCGTTTCCCCCTGGAAGCTCCCTCGTGC
GCTCTCCTGTTCCGACCCTGCCGCTTACCGGATACCTGTCCGCCTTTCTCCCTTCGGGAAGCGTGGCGCT
TTCTCATAGCTCACGCTGTAGGTATCTCAGTTCGGTGTAGGTCGTTCGCTCCAAGCTGGGCTGTGTGCAC
GAACCCCCCGTTCAGCCCGACCGCTGCGCCTTATCCGGTAACTATCGTCTTGAGTCCAACCCGGTAAGAC
ACGACTTATCGCCACTGGCAGCAGCCACTGGTAACAGGATTAGCAGAGCGAGGTATGTAGGCGGTGCTAC
AGAGTTCTTGAAGTGGTGGCCTAACTACGGCTACACTAGAAGAACAGTATTTGGTATCTGCGCTCTGCTG
AAGCCAGTTACCTTCGGAAAAAGAGTTGGTAGCTCTTGATCCGGCAAACAAACCACCGCTGGTAGCGGTG
GTTTTTTTGTTTGCAAGCAGCAGATTACGCGCAGAAAAAAAGGATCTCAAGAAGATCCTTTGATCTTTTC
TACGGGGTCTGACGCTCAGTGGAACGAAAACTCACGTTAAGGGATTTTGGTCATGAGATTATCAAAAAGG
ATCTTCACCTAGATCCTTTTAAATTAAAAATGAAGTTTTAAATCAATCTAAAGTATATATGAGTAAACTT
GGTCTGACAGTTACCAATGCTTAATCAGTGAGGCACCTATCTCAGCGATCTGTCTATTTCGTTCATCCAT
AGTTGCCTGACTCCCCGTCGTGTAGATAACTACGATACGGGAGGGCTTACCATCTGGCCCCAGTGCTGCA
ATGATACCGCGAGACCCACGCTCACCGGCTCCAGATTTATCAGCAATAAACCAGCCAGCCGGAAGGGCCG
AGCGCAGAAGTGGTCCTGCAACTTTATCCGCCTCCATCCAGTCTATTAATTGTTGCCGGGAAGCTAGAGT
AAGTAGTTCGCCAGTTAATAGTTTGCGCAACGTTGTTGCCATTGCTACAGGCATCGTGGTGTCACGCTCG
TCGTTTGGTATGGCTTCATTCAGCTCCGGTTCCCAACGATCAAGGCGAGTTACATGATCCCCCATGTTGT
GCAAAAAAGCGGTTAGCTCCTTCGGTCCTCCGATCGTTGTCAGAAGTAAGTTGGCCGCAGTGTTATCACT
CATGGTTATGGCAGCACTGCATAATTCTCTTACTGTCATGCCATCCGTAAGATGCTTTTCTGTGACTGGT
GAGTACTCAACCAAGTCATTCTGAGAATAGTGTATGCGGCGACCGAGTTGCTCTTGCCCGGCGTCAATAC
GGGATAATACCGCGCCACATAGCAGAACTTTAAAAGTGCTCATCATTGGAAAACGTTCTTCGGGGCGAAA
ACTCTCAAGGATCTTACCGCTGTTGAGATCCAGTTCGATGTAACCCACTCGTGCACCCAACTGATCTTCA
GCATCTTTTACTTTCACCAGCGTTTCTGGGTGAGCAAAAACAGGAAGGCAAAATGCCGCAAAAAAGGGAA
TAAGGGCGACACGGAAATGTTGAATACTCATACTCTTCCTTTTTCAATATTATTGAAGCATTTATCAGGG
TTATTGTCTCATGAGCGGATACATATTTGAATGTATTTAGAAAAATAAACAAATAGGGGTTCCGCGCACA
TTTCCCCGAAAAGTGCCACCTGACGTCGACGGATCGGGA
Features (pLannotate 1.2.2; 37 found; start..end, strand, type, name):
     16..68      -  misc_feature   bom (fragment): basis of mobility region from pBR322
    223..602     +  enhancer       CMV enhancer: human cytomegalovirus immediate early enhancer
    603..802     +  promoter       CMV promoter: human cytomegalovirus (CMV) immediate early promoter
    820..1000    +  LTR            5' LTR (truncated): truncated 5' long terminal repeat (LTR) from HIV-1
   1047..1172    +  misc_feature   HIV-1 Ψ: packaging signal of human immunodeficiency virus type 1
   1156..1519    +  CDS            HIV-1 gag (fragment): gag protein from human immunodeficiency virus 1; gag
   1665..1898    +  misc_feature   RRE: The Rev response element (RRE) of HIV-1 allows for Rev-dependent mRNA export from the nucleus to the cytoplasm.
   2275..2375    +  CDS            Rev (fragment): human immunodeficiency virus 1 (HIV-1) Rev protein; rev; enhances nuclear export of unspliced and incompletely spliced viral mRNAs
   2425..2542    +  misc_feature   cPPT/CTS: central polypurine tract and central termination sequence of HIV-1
   2599..2665    +  CDS            small t antigen (fragment): SV40 (simian virus 40) small t antigen
   2672..3850    +  promoter       EF-1α promoter: strong constitutive promoter for human elongation factor EF-1α
   3866..3913    +  CDS            nucleoplasmin NLS: bipartite nuclear localization signal from nucleoplasmin
   3913..8014    +  CDS            dCas9 (fragment): catalytically dead mutant of the Cas9 endonuclease from the Streptococcus pyogenes Type II CRISPR/Cas system RNA-guided DNA-binding protein that lacks endonuclease activity due to the D10A mutation in the RuvC catalytic domain and the N863A mutation in the HNH catalytic domain
   8105..8170    +  CDS            3xFLAG: three tandem FLAG® epitope tags, followed by an enterokinase cleavage site
   8192..8323    +  CDS            ZNF473 (fragment): ZN473_HUMAN - Also known as KIAA1141, ZFP100. Experimental evidence at protein level: Swiss-Prot protein existence level 1. Involved in histone 3'-end pre-mRNA processing by associating with U7 snRNP and interacting with SLBP/pre-mRNA complex. Increases histone 3'-end pre-mRNA processing but has no effect on U7 snRNP levels, when overexpressed. Required for cell cycle progression from G1 to S phases. From Homo sapiens (Human).
   8312..8461    +  CDS            FOXO4 (fragment): FOXO4_HUMAN - Also known as AFX, AFX1, MLLT7. Experimental evidence at protein level: Swiss-Prot protein existence level 1. Transcription factor involved in the regulation of the insulin signaling pathway. Binds to insulin-response elements (IREs) and can activate transcription of IGFBP1. Down-regulates expression of HIF1A and suppresses hypoxia-induced transcriptional activation of HIF1A-modulated genes. Also involved in negative regulation of the cell cycle. Involved in increased proteasome activity in embryonic stem cells (ESCs) by activating expression of PSMD11 in ESCs, leading to enhance
   8528..9238    +  CDS            mTagBFP2: mTagBFP2 is a basic (constitutively fluorescent) blue fluorescent protein published in 2011, derived from Entacmaea quadricolor. It is reported to be a very rapidly-maturing monomer with very low acid sensitivity.
   9311..9709    +  CDS            BSD: blasticidin S deaminase; Aspergillus terreus BSD; confers resistance to blasticidin
   9710..9731    +  misc_feature   MCS (fragment): pBluescript multiple cloning site
   9734..10322   +  misc_feature   WPRE: woodchuck hepatitis virus posttranscriptional regulatory element
  10259..10840   +  CDS            nef (fragment): NEF_HV1H2 - Experimental evidence at protein level: Swiss-Prot protein existence level 1. Extracellular Nef protein targets CD4(+) T-lymphocytes for apoptosis by interacting with CXCR4 surface receptors. From Human immunodeficiency virus type 1 group M subtype B (isolate HXB2) (HIV-1).
  10847..11027   +  LTR            5' LTR (truncated): truncated 5' long terminal repeat (LTR) from HIV-1
  11059..11283   +  polyA_signal   bGH poly(A) signal: bovine growth hormone polyadenylation signal
  11287..11308   +  promoter       SV40 promoter (fragment): SV40 enhancer and early promoter
  11329..11757   +  rep_origin     f1 ori (sequence partly withheld): f1 bacteriophage origin of replication; arrow indicates direction of (+) strand synthesis
  11771..12100   +  promoter       SV40 promoter: SV40 enhancer and early promoter
  12148..12195   +  promoter       EM7 promoter: synthetic bacterial promoter&nbsp
  12214..12588   +  CDS            BleoR: antibiotic-binding protein; Sh ble from Streptoalloteichus hindustanus; confers resistance to bleomycin, phleomycin, and Zeocin™
  12598..12723   +  CDS            ble (fragment): BLE_KLEPN - Experimental evidence at protein level: Swiss-Prot protein existence level 1. Binding protein with a strong affinity to the bleomycin family of antibiotics. Binds to CL990; an antimitotic-antibiotic compound. From Klebsiella pneumoniae.
  12718..12839   +  polyA_signal   SV40 poly(A) signal: SV40 polyadenylation signal
  12910..12932   -  protein_bind   lac operator (fragment): The lac repressor binds to the lac operator to inhibit transcription in E. coli. This inhibition can be relieved by adding lactose or isopropyl-β-D-thiogalactopyranoside (IPTG). lac repressor encoded by lacI
  12936..12966   -  promoter       lac promoter: promoter for the E. coli lac operon
  12981..13002   -  protein_bind   CAP binding site: CAP binding activates transcription in the presence of cAMP. E. coli catabolite activator protein
  13015..13107   -  CDS            lacI (fragment): lac repressor; lacI; The lac repressor binds to the lac operator to inhibit transcription in E. coli. This inhibition can be relieved by adding lactose or isopropyl-β-D-thiogalactopyranoside (IPTG).
  13290..13878   -  rep_origin     ori: high-copy-number ColE1/pMB1/pBR322/pUC origin of replication
  14049..14909   -  CDS            AmpR: β-lactamase; bla; confers resistance to ampicillin, carbenicillin, and related antibiotics
  14910..15014   -  promoter       AmpR promoter: bla
