[The description below was written by a language model from this plasmid's Addgene catalogue record and pLannotate feature annotations shown in this document.]
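Description:
pJT257 Lenti pEF-dCas9-3XFLAG-Z+F-T2A-tagBFP-P2A-Blast is a lentiviral transfer plasmid of about 15 kb, built on the pJT216 backbone, for stable expression of a dCas9–effector fusion in mammalian cells. It is maintained in E. coli at high copy through a ColE1/pUC-type origin with ampicillin resistance. An f1 origin and an SV40/EM7-driven bleomycin/Zeocin resistance cassette are also annotated outside the viral region. The viral portion has a third-generation-style layout. A CMV enhancer/promoter drives a truncated HIV-1 5' LTR, followed by the Ψ packaging signal with a gag fragment, the RRE for Rev-dependent export of the genomic RNA, and the cPPT/CTS. Downstream of the payload lie a WPRE, which boosts transcript stability and expression, a second truncated LTR and a bGH polyadenylation signal.

The payload is a single open reading frame driven by the human EF-1α promoter. It begins with a nucleoplasmin NLS joined to catalytically dead S. pyogenes Cas9, followed by a 3xFLAG epitope for detection and then short human effector domains. The feature table identifies these as fragments of ZNF473 and FOXO4, matching the "Z+F" in the plasmid name. The catalogue insert field instead reads "Z+F+N", but no third domain is annotated, so the record is inconsistent on this point. According to the name, T2A and P2A self-cleaving peptides then release mTagBFP2 and blasticidin S deaminase as separate proteins, which lets transduced cells be tracked by blue fluorescence and selected with blasticidin. The stated purpose is manipulating transcription. When paired with a separately supplied guide RNA, the fusion brings the effector domains to a chosen locus, although the record does not say whether this combination activates or represses.
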