Addgene plasmid #187333: pJT257 Lenti pEF-dCas9-3XFLAG-Z+F-T2A-tagBFP-P2A-Blast
Purpose: dCas9 effector fusion for manipulating transcription
Depositing lab: Michael Bassik & Lacra Bintu. Depositing organization: Stanford University. Publication: Development of compact transcriptional effectors using high-throughput measurements in diverse contexts. Tycko J, Van MV, Aradhana, DelRosso N, Ye H, Yao D, Valbuena R, Vaughan-Jackson A, Xu X, Ludwig C, Spees K, Liu K, Gu M, Khare V, Mukund AX, Suzuki PH, Arana S, Zhang C, Du PP, Ornstein TS, Hess GT, Kamber RA, Qi LS, Khalil AS, Bintu L, Bassik MC. Nat Biotechnol. 2024 Nov 1. doi: 10.1038/s41587-024-02442-6. PubMed 39487265.
Backbone
  Vector backbone: pJT216
  Vector type: Mammalian Expression, Lentiviral, CRISPR
  Selectable markers: Blasticidin ; BFP
Growth in bacteria
  Bacterial resistance: Ampicillin, 100 μg/mL
  Growth temperature: 37°C
  Growth strain: NEB Stable
  Copy number: High Copy
Gene/Insert
  Gene/Insert name: dCas9-3XFLAG-Z+F+N-T2A-tagBFP-P2A-Blast
  Species: H. sapiens (human)
  Promoter: pEF1a
  Tag / fusion protein: 3XFLAG (C terminal on insert)
  Cloning method: Restriction Enzyme; 5′ cloning site unknown (unknown if destroyed)
Terms and licenses: Academic/Nonprofit Terms; Industry Terms: Not Available to Industry
Depositor comments: Please visit https://www.biorxiv.org/content/10.1101/2023.05.12.540558v1 for bioRxiv preprint.
How to cite: pJT257 Lenti pEF-dCas9-3XFLAG-Z+F-T2A-tagBFP-P2A-Blast was a gift from Michael Bassik & Lacra Bintu (Addgene plasmid # 187333 ; http://n2t.net/addgene:187333 ; RRID:Addgene_187333)
